>Addgene plasmid #99723 | pRK5 Flag-RagC | addgene full sequence | sequence record 197059 | Addgene NGS Result
TAATGTGAGTTAGCTCACTCATTAGGCACCCCAGGCTTTACACTTTATGCTTCCGGCTCGTATGTTGTGT
GGAATTGTGAGCGGATAACAATTTCACACAGGAAACAGCTATGACATGATTACGAATTAATTCGAGCTCG
CCCGACATTGATTATTGACTAGTTATTAATAGTAATCAATTACGGGGTCATTAGTTCATAGCCCATATAT
GGAGTTCCGCGTTACATAACTTACGGTAAATGGCCCGCCTGGCTGACCGCCCAACGACCCCCGCCCATTG
ACGTCAATAATGACGTATGTTCCCATAGTAACGCCAATAGGGACTTTCCATTGACGTCAATGGGTGGAGT
ATTTACGGTAAACTGCCCACTTGGCAGTACATCAAGTGTATCATATGCCAAGTACGCCCCCTATTGACGT
CAATGACGGTAAATGGCCCGCCTGGCATTATGCCCAGTACATGACCTTATGGGACTTTCCTACTTGGCAG
TACATCTACGTATTAGTCATCGCTATTACCATGGTGATGCGGTTTTGGCAGTACATCAATGGGCGTGGAT
AGCGGTTTGACTCACGGGGATTTCCAAGTCTCCACCCCATTGACGTCAATGGGAGTTTGTTTTGGCACCA
AAATCAACGGGACTTTCCAAAATGTCGTAACAACTCCGCCCCATTGACGCAAATGGGCGGTAGGCGTGTA
CGGTGGGAGGTCTATATAAGCAGAGCTCGTTTAGTGAACCGTCAGATCGCCTGGAGACGCCATCCACGCT
GTTTTGACCTCCATAGAAGACACCGGGACCGATCCAGCCTCCGCGGCCGGGAACGGTGCATTGGAACGCG
GATTCCCCGTGCCAAGAGTGACGTAAGTACCGCCTATAGAGTCTATAGGCCCACCCCCTTGGCTTCGTTA
GAACGCGGCTACAATTAATACATAACCTTATGTATCATACACATACGATTTAGGTGACACTATAGAATAA
CATCCACTTTGCCTTTCTCTCCACAGGTGTCCACTCCCAGGTCCAACTGCACCTCGGTTCTATCGATTGA
ATTCACCATGGAAATGGACTACAAGGATGACGATGACAAGGGTGGTGGTGGTGGTGCGTCGACGATGTCC
CTGCAGTACGGGGCGGAGGAGACGCCCCTCGCCGGCAGTTACGGCGCGGCCGATTCGTTTCCAAAGGACT
TCGGCTACGGCGTGGAGGAGGAGGAAGAGGAGGCGGCGGCGGCGGGCGGAGGGGTTGGGGCAGGGGCAGG
CGGTGGCTGTGGTCCGGGGGGCGCTGACAGCTCCAAGCCGAGGATTCTGCTCATGGGACTCCGGCGCAGC
GGCAAGTCCTCCATCCAGAAGGTGGTGTTTCATAAGATGTCACCCAACGAGACCCTCTTTTTGGAAAGTA
CCAACAAGATTTATAAGGATGACATTTCCAATAGCTCCTTTGTGAATTTCCAGATATGGGATTTTCCTGG
GCAAATGGACTTTTTTGACCCAACCTTTGACTATGAGATGATCTTCAGGGGAACAGGAGCATTGATATAC
GTCATTGACGCACAGGATGACTACATGGAGGCTTTAACAAGACTTCACATTACTGTTTCTAAAGCCTACA
AAGTTAACCCAGACATGAATTTTGAGGTTTTTATTCACAAAGTTGATGGTCTGTCTGATGATCACAAAAT
AGAAACACAGAGGGACATTCATCAAAGGGCCAATGATGACCTTGCAGATGCTGGGCTAGAAAAACTCCAT
CTTAGCTTTTATCTGACTAGTATCTATGACCATTCAATATTTGAAGCCTTTAGTAAGGTGGTGCAGAAAC
TCATTCCACAACTGCCGACCTTGGAAAACCTATTAAATATCTTTATATCAAATTCAGGTATTGAAAAAGC
TTTTCTCTTTGATGTTGTCAGCAAAATCTACATTGCAACAGACAGTTCCCCTGTGGATATGCAATCTTAT
GAACTTTGCTGTGACATGATCGATGTTGTAATTGATGTGTCTTGTATATATGGGTTAAAGGAAGATGGAA
GTGGAAGTGCTTATGACAAAGAATCTATGGCAATTATCAAGCTGAATAATACAACTGTCCTTTATTTAAA
GGAGGTGACTAAATTTTTGGCACTGGTCTGCATTCTAAGGGAAGAAAGCTTTGAAAGAAAAGGTTTAATA
GACTACAACTTCCACTGTTTCCGAAAAGCTATTCATGAGGTTTTTGAGGTGGGTGTGACTTCTCACAGGA
GCTGTGGTCACCAGACTAGTGCCTCCAGTCTGAAAGCGCTGACACACAATGGCACGCCACGAAACGCCAT
CTAGGCGGCCGCTAAGTAAGTAAGGATCCCCAGCTTGGCCGCCATGGCCCAACTTGTTTATTGCAGCTTA
TAATGGTTACAAATAAAGCAATAGCATCACAAATTTCACAAATAAAGCATTTTTTTCACTGCATTCTAGT
TGTGGTTTGTCCAAACTCATCAATGTATCTTATCATGTCTGGATCGGGAATTAATTCGGCGCAGCACCAT
GGCCTGAAATAACCTCTGAAAGAGGAACTTGGTTAGGTACCTTCTGAGGCGGAAAGAACCAGCTGTGGAA
TGTGTGTCAGTTAGGGTGTGGAAAGTCCCCAGGCTCCCCAGCAGGCAGAAGTATGCAAAGCATGCATCTC
AATTAGTCAGCAACCAGGTGTGGAAAGTCCCCAGGCTCCCCAGCAGGCAGAAGTATGCAAAGCATGCATC
TCAATTAGTCAGCAACCATAGTCCCGCCCCTAACTCCGCCCATCCCGCCCCTAACTCCGCCCAGTTCCGC
CCATTCTCCGCCCCATGGCTGACTAATTTTTTTTATTTATGCAGAGGCCGAGGCCGCCTCGGCCTCTGAG
CTATTCCAGAAGTAGTGAGGAGGCTTTTTTGGAGGCCTAGGCTTTTGCAAAAAGCTGTTAACAGCTTGGC
ACTGGCCGTCGTTTTACAACGTCGTGACTGGGAAAACCCTGGCGTTACCCAACTTAATCGCCTTGCAGCA
CATCCCCCTTTCGCCAGCTGGCGTAATAGCGAAGAGGCCCGCACCGATCGCCCTTCCCAACAGTTGCGCA
GCCTGAATGGCGAATGGCGCCTGATGCGGTATTTTCTCCTTACGCATCTGTGCGGTATTTCACACCGCAT
A
[142 nt withheld, positions 3152-3293]
C
[141 nt withheld, positions 3295-3435]
CCTTTGACGTTGGAGTCCACGTTCTTT
[37 nt withheld, positions 3463-3499]
ACCCTATCTCGGGCTATTCTTTTGATTTATAAGGGATTTTGCCGATTTCGGCCTATTGGTTAAAAAATGA
GCTGATTTAACAAAAATTTAACGCGAATTTTAACAAAATATTAACGTTTACAATTTTATGGTGCACTCTC
AGTACAATCTGCTCTGATGCCGCATAGTTAAGCCAGCCCCGACACCCGCCAACACCCGCTGACGCGCCCT
GACGGGCTTGTCTGCTCCCGGCATCCGCTTACAGACAAGCTGTGACCGTCTCCGGGAGCTGCATGTGTCA
GAGGTTTTCACCGTCATCACCGAAACGCGCGAGACGAAAGGGCCTCGTGATACGCCTATTTTTATAGGTT
AATGTCATGATAATAATGGTTTCTTAGACGTCAGGTGGCACTTTTCGGGGAAATGTGCGCGGAACCCCTA
TTTGTTTATTTTTCTAAATACATTCAAATATGTATCCGCTCATGAGACAATAACCCTGATAAATGCTTCA
ATAATATTGAAAAAGGAAGAGTATGAGTATTCAACATTTCCGTGTCGCCCTTATTCCCTTTTTTGCGGCA
TTTTGCCTTCCTGTTTTTGCTCACCCAGAAACGCTGGTGAAAGTAAAAGATGCTGAAGATCAGTTGGGTG
CACGAGTGGGTTACATCGAACTGGATCTCAACAGCGGTAAGATCCTTGAGAGTTTTCGCCCCGAAGAACG
TTTTCCAATGATGAGCACTTTTAAAGTTCTGCTATGTGGCGCGGTATTATCCCGTATTGACGCCGGGCAA
GAGCAACTCGGTCGCCGCATACACTATTCTCAGAATGACTTGGTTGAGTACTCACCAGTCACAGAAAAGC
ATCTTACGGATGGCATGACAGTAAGAGAATTATGCAGTGCTGCCATAACCATGAGTGATAACACTGCGGC
CAACTTACTTCTGACAACGATCGGAGGACCGAAGGAGCTAACCGCTTTTTTGCACAACATGGGGGATCAT
GTAACTCGCCTTGATCGTTGGGAACCGGAGCTGAATGAAGCCATACCAAACGACGAGCGTGACACCACGA
TGCCTGTAGCAATGGCAACAACGTTGCGCAAACTATTAACTGGCGAACTACTTACTCTAGCTTCCCGGCA
ACAATTAATAGACTGGATGGAGGCGGATAAAGTTGCAGGACCACTTCTGCGCTCGGCCCTTCCGGCTGGC
TGGTTTATTGCTGATAAATCTGGAGCCGGTGAGCGTGGGTCTCGCGGTATCATTGCAGCACTGGGGCCAG
ATGGTAAGCCCTCCCGTATCGTAGTTATCTACACGACGGGGAGTCAGGCAACTATGGATGAACGAAATAG
ACAGATCGCTGAGATAGGTGCCTCACTGATTAAGCATTGGTAACTGTCAGACCAAGTTTACTCATATATA
CTTTAGATTGATTTAAAACTTCATTTTTAATTTAAAAGGATCTAGGTGAAGATCCTTTTTGATAATCTCA
TGACCAAAATCCCTTAACGTGAGTTTTCGTTCCACTGAGCGTCAGACCCCGTAGAAAAGATCAAAGGATC
TTCTTGAGATCCTTTTTTTCTGCGCGTAATCTGCTGCTTGCAAACAAAAAAACCACCGCTACCAGCGGTG
GTTTGTTTGCCGGATCAAGAGCTACCAACTCTTTTTCCGAAGGTAACTGGCTTCAGCAGAGCGCAGATAC
CAAATACTGTTCTTCTAGTGTAGCCGTAGTTAGGCCACCACTTCAAGAACTCTGTAGCACCGCCTACATA
CCTCGCTCTGCTAATCCTGTTACCAGTGGCTGCTGCCAGTGGCGATAAGTCGTGTCTTACCGGGTTGGAC
TCAAGACGATAGTTACCGGATAAGGCGCAGCGGTCGGGCTGAACGGGGGGTTCGTGCACACAGCCCAGCT
TGGAGCGAACGACCTACACCGAACTGAGATACCTACAGCGTGAGCTATGAGAAAGCGCCACGCTTCCCGA
AGGGAGAAAGGCGGACAGGTATCCGGTAAGCGGCAGGGTCGGAACAGGAGAGCGCACGAGGGAGCTTCCA
GGGGGAAACGCCTGGTATCTTTATAGTCCTGTCGGGTTTCGCCACCTCTGACTTGAGCGTCGATTTTTGT
GATGCTCGTCAGGGGGGCGGAGCCTATGGAAAAACGCCAGCAACGCGGCCTTTTTACGGTTCCTGGCCTT
TTGCTGGCCTTTTGCTCACATGTTCTTTCCTGCGTTATCCCCTGATTCTGTGGATAACCGTATTACCGCC
TTTGAGTGAGCTGATACCGCTCGCCGCAGCCGAACGACCGAGCGCAGCGAGTCAGTGAGCGAGGAAGCGG
AAGAGCGCCCAATACGCAAACCGCCTCTCCCCGCGCGTTGGCCGATTCATTAATGCAGCTGGCACGACAG
GTTTCCCGACTGGAAAGCGGGCAGTGAGCGCAACGCAAT
Features (pLannotate 1.2.2; 21 found; start..end, strand, type, name):
      1..22      +  protein_bind   CAP binding site: CAP binding activates transcription in the presence of cAMP. E. coli catabolite activator protein
     37..67      +  promoter       lac promoter: promoter for the E. coli lac operon
     75..91      +  protein_bind   lac operator: The lac repressor binds to the lac operator to inhibit transcription in E. coli. This inhibition can be relieved by adding lactose or isopropyl-β-D-thiogalactopyranoside (IPTG). lac repressor encoded by lacI
    144..523     +  enhancer       CMV enhancer: human cytomegalovirus immediate early enhancer
    524..727     +  promoter       CMV promoter: human cytomegalovirus (CMV) immediate early promoter
    863..906     +  intron         CMV intron (fragment): modified intron A from human cytomegalovirus
    958..976     +  promoter       SP6 promoter: promoter for bacteriophage SP6 RNA polymerase
    980..1017    +  CDS            IgH signal sequence (fragment): signal sequence from the mouse immunoglobulin heavy chain variable region
   1070..1090    +  CDS            FLAG (fragment): FLAG® epitope tag, followed by an enterokinase cleavage site
   1115..2311    +  CDS            RRAGC: RRAGC_HUMAN - Experimental evidence at protein level: Swiss-Prot protein existence level 1. Guanine nucleotide-binding protein that plays a crucial role in the cellular response to amino acid availability through regulation of the mTORC1 signaling cascade (PubMed:20381137, PubMed:27234373, PubMed:24095279). Forms heterodimeric Rag complexes with RRAGA or RRAGB and cycles between an inactive GTP-bound and an active GDP-bound form (PubMed:24095279). In its active form participates in the relocalization of mTORC1 to the lysosomes and its subsequent activation by the GTPase RHEB (PubMed:20381137,
   2361..2495    +  polyA_signal   SV40 poly(A) signal: SV40 polyadenylation signal
   2564..2921    +  promoter       SV40 promoter: SV40 enhancer and early promoter
   2940..3094    +  CDS            lacZα (fragment): LacZα fragment of β-galactosidase; lacZ fragment
   3100..3151    -  misc_feature   bom (fragment): basis of mobility region from pBR322
   3170..3550    +  rep_origin     M13 ori (sequence partly withheld): M13 bacteriophage origin of replication; arrow indicates direction of (+) strand synthesis
   3626..3675    -  misc_feature   bom (fragment): basis of mobility region from pBR322
   3777..3812    -  CDS            rop (fragment): Rop protein, which maintains plasmids at low copy number; rop
   3907..4011    +  promoter       AmpR promoter: bla
   4012..4872    +  CDS            AmpR: β-lactamase; bla; confers resistance to ampicillin, carbenicillin, and related antibiotics
   5043..5631    +  rep_origin     ori: high-copy-number ColE1/pMB1/pBR322/pUC origin of replication
   5814..5906    +  CDS            lacI (fragment): lac repressor; lacI; The lac repressor binds to the lac operator to inhibit transcription in E. coli. This inhibition can be relieved by adding lactose or isopropyl-β-D-thiogalactopyranoside (IPTG).
