[The description below was written by a language model from this plasmid's Addgene catalogue record and pLannotate feature annotations shown in this document.]
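Description:
pRK5 Flag-RagC is a mammalian expression plasmid of about 5.9 kb built on the pRK5 backbone, designed for expression of an N-terminally FLAG-tagged RagC in transfected cells. It is propagated in E. coli as a high-copy plasmid through a ColE1/pUC-type origin and selected with ampicillin via the β-lactamase gene. An M13 phage origin is also present, which in principle allows single-stranded DNA production. The annotation additionally picks up backbone remnants with no evident functional role here, including lac promoter/operator elements and fragments of lacZα, lacI, rop and the pBR322 bom region.

The expression cassette is driven by the human cytomegalovirus immediate-early enhancer and promoter, followed by a fragment of CMV intron A and an SP6 promoter that can serve for in vitro transcription or as a sequencing primer site. Downstream lie the FLAG epitope, supplied by the backbone, and the coding sequence of RRAGC, matched to the human protein and cloned between SalI and NotI sites. An SV40 polyadenylation signal terminates the transcript. A short fragment annotated as an immunoglobulin heavy chain signal sequence sits upstream of the tag; the record does not indicate that it is part of the expressed protein. An SV40 enhancer/early promoter follows the poly(A) signal, but no mammalian selection marker is annotated, so the plasmid appears suited mainly to transient expression.

RagC is a guanine nucleotide-binding protein that heterodimerises with RagA or RagB and helps recruit mTORC1 to lysosomes in response to amino acid availability. The FLAG tag allows detection and immunoprecipitation, and the associated study concerns crosstalk between the Rag GTPase subunits in amino acid signalling to mTORC1.
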