Addgene plasmid #99723: pRK5 Flag-RagC
Purpose: Mammalian expression of Flag-RagC
Depositing lab: David Sabatini & Kuang Shen. Depositing organization: Whitehead Institute for Biomedical Research. Publication: Intersubunit Crosstalk in the Rag GTPase Heterodimer Enables mTORC1 to Respond Rapidly to Amino Acid Availability. Shen K, Choe A, Sabatini DM. Mol Cell. 2017 Oct 17. pii: S1097-2765(17)30704-9. doi: 10.1016/j.molcel.2017.09.026. PubMed 29056322.
Backbone
  Vector backbone: pRK5
Growth in bacteria
  Bacterial resistance: Ampicillin, 100 μg/mL
  Growth temperature: 37°C
  Growth strain: DH5alpha
  Copy number: High Copy
Gene/Insert
  Gene/Insert name: RagC
  Entrez Gene: RRAGC (a.k.a. GTR2, RAGC, TIB929)
  Promoter: CMV
  Tag / fusion protein: Flag (N terminal on backbone)
  Cloning method: Restriction Enzyme; 5′ cloning site SalI (unknown if destroyed); 3′ cloning site NotI (unknown if destroyed)
  Sequencing primers: 5′ ATT TAG GTG ACA CTA TAG
Terms and licenses: Academic/Nonprofit Terms; Industry Terms: Not Available to Industry
How to cite: pRK5 Flag-RagC was a gift from David Sabatini & Kuang Shen (Addgene plasmid # 99723 ; http://n2t.net/addgene:99723 ; RRID:Addgene_99723)
